>Addgene plasmid #23903 | pDONR223-STYK1 | depositor partial sequence | sequence record 11218 | Author sequence
ATGGGCATGACACGGATGCTCCTGGAATGCAGTCTCAGTGACAAGTTGTGTGTCATCCAGGAGAAGCAGT
ATGAAGTGATTATCGTCCCAACTTTGTTGGTTACTATCTTCCTCATCCTTCTTGGGGTCATCCTGTGGCT
TTTTATCAGAGAACAAAGAACTCAACAGCAGCGTTCTGGACCTCAAGGCATTGCCCCTGTTCCTCCACCT
AGGGACCTAAGCTGGGAAGCAGGACATGGAGGAAATGTGGCTTTGCCACTTAAGGAGACATCCGTGGAAA
ACTTTCTGGGAGCTACCACACCTGCCCTGGCTAAGCTGCAGGTGCCGCGGGAGCAACTCTCTGAAGTTCT
GGAGCAGATTTGCAGTGGTAGCTGTGGGCCCATCTTTCGAGCCAATATGAACACTGGGGACCCTTCTAAG
CCCAAGAGTGTTATTCTCAAGGCTTTAAAAGAACCAGCTGGGCTCCATGAGGTACAAGATTTCTTAGGGC
GAATCCAATTCCATCAATACCTGGGGAAACACAAAAACCTGGTGCAGCTGGAAGGCTGCTGCACTGAAAA
GCTGCCACTCTATATGGTGTTGGAGGATGTGGCCCAGGGGGACCTGCTCAGCTTTCTCTGGACCTGTCGG
CGGGATGTGATGACTATGGATGGTCTTCTCTATGATCTCACAGAAAAACAAGTATATCACATCGGAAAGC
AGGTCCTTTTGGCGCTGGAATTCCTGCAGGAGAAGCATTTGTTCCATGGGGATGTGGCAGCCAGGAATAT
TCTGATGCAAAGTGATCTCACTGCTAAGCTCTGTGGATTAGGCCTGGCTTATGAAGTTTACACCCGAGGG
GCCATCTCCTCTACTCAAACCATACCTCTCAAGTGGCTTGCCCCAGAACGGCTTCTCCTGAGACCTGCTA
GCATCAGAGCAGATGTCTGGTCTTTTGGGATCCTGCTCTATGAGATGGTGACTCTAGGAGCACCACCGTA
TCCTGAAGTCCCTCCTACCAGCATCCTAGAGCATCTCCAAAGAAGGAAAATCATGAAGAGACCCAGTAGC
TGCACACATACCATGTACAGTATCATGAAGTCCTGCTGGCGCTGGCGTGAGGCTGACCGCCCCTCACCTA
GAGAGCTGCGCTTGCGCCTAGAAGCTGCCATTAAAACTGCAGATGACGAGGCTGTGTTACAAGTACCAGA
GTTGGTGGTACCTGAACTGTATGCAGCTGTGGCCGGCATCAGAGTGGAGAGCCTCTTCTACAACTATAGC
ATGCTT
