>Addgene plasmid #23903 | pDONR223-STYK1 | addgene partial sequence | sequence record 29735 | 23903 with M13pUC-fwd
GCTCGGGCCCAATAATGATTTTATTTTGACTGATAGTGACCTGTTCGTTGCAACAAATTGATGAGCAATG
CTTTTTTATAATGCCAACTTTGTACAAAAAAGTTGGCACCATGGGCATGACACGGATGCTCCTGGAATGC
AGTCTCAGTGACAAGTTGTGTGTCATCCAGGAGAAGCAGTATGAAGTGATTATCGTCCCAACTTTGTTGG
TTACTATCTTCCTCATCCTTCTTGGGGTCATCCTGTGGCTTTTTATCAGAGAACAAAGAACTCAACAGCA
GCGTTCTGGACCTCAAGGCATTGCCCCTGTTCCTCCACCTAGGGACCTAAGCTGGGAAGCAGGACATGGA
GGAAATGTGGCTTTGCCACTTAAGGAGACATCCGTGGAAAACTTTCTGGGAGCTACCACACCTGCCCTGG
CTAAGCTGCAGGTGCCGCGGGAGCAACTCTCTGAAGTTCTGGAGCAGATTTGCAGTGGTAGCTGTGGGCC
CATCTTTCGAGCCAATATGAACACTGGGGACCCTTCTAAGCCCAAGAGTGTTATTCTCAAGGCTTTAAAA
GAACCAGCTGGGCTCCATGA
