[The description below was written by a language model from this plasmid's Addgene catalogue record.]
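Description:
pDONR223-STYK1 is a Gateway entry clone built on the pDONR223 donor backbone (Invitrogen; about 5 kb without insert), carrying the open reading frame of human STYK1, a protein kinase also known as NOK or SuRTK106. The insert is recorded as 1,269 bp and was introduced by Gateway recombination, so in the finished clone the ORF would be expected to sit between the att sites that mediate subsequent transfer, although no feature table is supplied to confirm the exact site arrangement. The plasmid is a high-copy construct propagated in standard E. coli cloning strains and selected with spectinomycin. M13 forward and reverse primer sites flanking the cloning region are used to sequence across the insert.

The record lists no promoter driving the ORF, consistent with its role as a shuttle rather than an expression vector, and the depositor explicitly warns against using it directly for transfection. The ORF was deliberately cloned without a stop codon, so that recombination into a destination vector can fuse a C-terminal epitope tag of choice and supply the stop codon from the recipient backbone. The depositor points to a set of four companion lentiviral destination vectors (pLX301 to pLX304) for expressing these ORFs in mammalian cells. The clone belongs to a kit of kinase ORFs of this kind, and the associated publication concerns kinases that drive resistance to RAF inhibition through MAP kinase pathway reactivation, suggesting use in gain-of-function expression studies and screens.
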