Addgene plasmid #23903: pDONR223-STYK1
Depositing lab: William Hahn & David Root. Depositing organization: Dana-Farber Cancer Institute. Publication: COT drives resistance to RAF inhibition through MAP kinase pathway reactivation. Johannessen CM, Boehm JS, Kim SY, Thomas SR, Wardwell L, Johnson LA, Emery CM, Stransky N, Cogdill AP, Barretina J, Caponigro G, Hieronymus H, Murray RR, Salehi-Ashtiani K, Hill DE, Vidal M, Zhao JJ, Yang X, Alkan O, Kim S, Harris JL, Wilson CJ, Myer VE, Finan PM, Root DE, Roberts TM, Golub T, Flaherty KT, Dummer R, Weber BL, Sellers WR, Schlegel R, Wargo JA, Hahn WC, Garraway LA. Nature. 2010 Dec 16;468(7326):968-72. doi: 10.1038/nature09627 PubMed 21107320.
Backbone
  Vector backbone: pDONR223
  Backbone manufacturer: Invitrogen
  Backbone size w/o insert (bp): 5005
  Vector type: Gateway Donor vector
Growth in bacteria
  Bacterial resistance: Spectinomycin, 50 μg/mL
  Growth temperature: 37°C
  Growth strain: DH5alpha
  Copy number: High Copy
Gene/Insert
  Gene/Insert name: STYK1 (alt name: protein kinase STYK1)
  Species: H. sapiens (human)
  Insert size (bp): 1269
  Entrez Gene: STYK1 (a.k.a. NOK, SuRTK106, DKFZp761P1010)
  Cloning method: Gateway Cloning
  Sequencing primers: 5′ M13pUC-fwd; 3′ M13rev
Terms and licenses: Academic/Nonprofit Terms; Industry Terms: Not Available to Industry
Depositor comments: The ORF has no Stop codon. This design enables easy recombination into a destination vector to add an epitope tag of choice and Stop codon to the ORF. Do NOT use this plasmid directly for transfections. A set of 4 custom lentiviral vectors is available ( pLX301 (http://www.addgene.org/25895/) , pLX302 (http://www.addgene.org/25896/) , pLX303 (http://www.addgene.org/25897/) , pLX304 (http://www.addgene.org/25890/) ) to be used to express these ORFs in mammalian cells. These plasmids are not included in the kit and must be ordered separately.
How to cite: pDONR223-STYK1 was a gift from William Hahn & David Root (Addgene plasmid # 23903 ; http://n2t.net/addgene:23903 ; RRID:Addgene_23903)
